>Addgene plasmid #24149 | pFU-no toxin-PE | addgene partial sequence | sequence record 29905 | 24149 with EGFP-N
CTCCTCGGCCCTTGCTCACCATGGTGGCGACCGGCCGGTGGATCCTACGTGGTTTCTTCTGCCAAAGCAT
GATGAGGATGATAAGGGAGATGATGGTGAGCACCACCAGGGCCAGGATGGCTGAGATCACCACCACCTTA
AAGGGCAAGGAGTGTGGCACCACGATGACCTCCTGCGTGTCCTGGCCCACAGCAACTCGAGTACCATCCC
CGTTGCCGTTTCCGTTACCATTCCCGTTGCCATTTCCGTTACCAGCGGCCGCAAGCTTGTCGTCATCGTC
TTTGTAATCGATAGCAACTGCAGCTCCAACAAGAGCTAGGATCAGAAGTGCAGACATACCGGTACCCGGG
GATCCTCTAGAGTCGACCTGCAGCCCAAGCTTCGTCTAACAAAAAAGCCAAAAACGGCCAGAATTTAGCG
GACAATTTACTAGTCTAACACTGAAAATTACATATTGACCCAAATGATTACATTTCAAAAGGTGCCTAAA
AAACTTCACAAAACACACTCGCCAACCCCGAGCGCATAGTTCAAAACCGGAGCTTCAGCTACTTAAGAAG
ATAGGTACATAAAACCGACCAAAGAAACTGACGCCTCACTTATCCCTCCCCTCACCAGAGGTCCGGCGCC
TGTCGATTCANGAGAGCCTACCCTAGGCCCGAACCCTGCGTCCTGCGACGGAGAAAAGCCTACCGCACAC
CTACCGGCAGGTGGCCCCACNCCTGCATTATAANNCCAACAGAA
