[The description below was written by a language model from this plasmid's Addgene catalogue record.]
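Description:
pFU-no toxin-PE is a lentiviral mammalian expression plasmid built on the pFUGW backbone (about 9.2 kb without insert). It is maintained in bacteria as a high-copy plasmid under ampicillin selection. Like other lentiviral transfer vectors carrying repeated LTR sequences, it is kept in low-recombination host strains to limit rearrangement. No feature table accompanies the record, so the promoter and other regulatory and viral elements are not explicitly stated. pFUGW-family vectors are generally known for a ubiquitin C promoter driving the transgene and a downstream WPRE, but this cannot be confirmed for this construct from the fields given.

The roughly 1 kb insert, cloned between AgeI and EcoRI sites that both remain intact, encodes the transmembrane domain of the human PDGF receptor (PDGFRB). It is fused to EGFP from Aequorea victoria and a FLAG epitope, both recorded as C-terminal to the insert. The "PE" in the name probably stands for this PDGFR transmembrane–EGFP module, which anchors the protein in the plasma membrane while providing a fluorescent and an epitope handle for detection.

As the name indicates, the construct carries no toxin. It comes from work on silencing neurotransmission with membrane-tethered peptide toxins, in which a toxin is held at the cell surface by a membrane anchor so that it acts on ion channels of the expressing cell. This toxin-free version most plausibly serves as the matched negative control, delivering only the tether and reporter by lentiviral transduction or direct transfection. The record does not spell out that role.
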