Addgene plasmid #24149: pFU-no toxin-PE
Depositing lab: Ines Ibanez-Tallon. Depositing organization: Max-Delbrueck-Centrum fuer Molekulare Medizin (MDC). Publication: Silencing neurotransmission with membrane-tethered toxins. Auer S, Sturzebecher AS, Juttner R, Santos-Torres J, Hanack C, Frahm S, Liehl B, Ibanez-Tallon I. Nat Methods. 2010 Mar;7(3):229-36. doi: 10.1038/nmeth.1425. Epub 2010 Feb 7. PubMed 20139968.
Backbone
  Vector backbone: pFUGW
  Backbone size w/o insert (bp): 9198
  Vector type: Mammalian Expression, Lentiviral
Growth in bacteria
  Bacterial resistance: Ampicillin, 100 μg/mL
  Growth temperature: 37°C
  Growth strain: Stbl3
  Growth instructions: Use low-recombination strains like Hb101 or Stbl3.
  Copy number: High Copy
Gene/Insert
  Gene/Insert name: PDGF-receptor-transmembrane domain
  Species: H. sapiens (human); Aequorea victoria
  Insert size (bp): 1035
  Entrez Gene: PDGFRB (a.k.a. CD140B, IBGC4, IMF1, JTK12, KOGS, PDGFR, PDGFR-1, PDGFR1, PENTT)
  Tag / fusion protein: EGFP (C terminal on insert); FLAG (C terminal on insert)
  Cloning method: Restriction Enzyme; 5′ cloning site AgeI (not destroyed); 3′ cloning site EcoRI (not destroyed)
  Sequencing primers: 5′ GTCCGCTAAATTCTGGC; 3′ GCCATACGGGAAGCAATAG
Terms and licenses: Academic/Nonprofit Terms; Industry Terms: Not Available to Industry
How to cite: pFU-no toxin-PE was a gift from Ines Ibanez-Tallon (Addgene plasmid # 24149 ; http://n2t.net/addgene:24149 ; RRID:Addgene_24149)
